Addgene plasmid #55328: mTagBFP2-TOMM20-N-10
Purpose: Localization: Outer Mitochondrial Membrane, Excitation: 399, Emission: 456
Depositing lab: Michael Davidson. Depositing organization: Florida State University, Tallahassee. Publication: An enhanced monomeric blue fluorescent protein with the high chemical stability of the chromophore. Subach OM, Cranfill PJ, Davidson MW, Verkhusha VV. PLoS One. 2011;6(12):e28674. Epub 2011 Dec 8. 10.1371/journal.pone.0028674 PubMed 22174863.
Backbone
  Vector backbone: mTagBFP2-N1
  Backbone size w/o insert (bp): 4750
  Vector type: Mammalian Expression
  Selectable markers: Neomycin (select with G418)
Growth in bacteria
  Bacterial resistance: Kanamycin, 50 μg/mL
  Growth temperature: 37°C
  Growth strain: DH5alpha
  Copy number: High Copy
Gene/Insert
  Gene/Insert name: TOMM20 (alt name: NM_014765.2)
  Species: H. sapiens (human)
  Entrez Gene: TOMM20 (a.k.a. MAS20, MOM19, TOM20)
  Promoter: CMV
  Tag / fusion protein: mTagBFP2 (C terminal on backbone)
  Cloning method: Unknown
  Sequencing primers: 5′ CMV-F; 3′ SV40pA-R
Terms and licenses: Academic/Nonprofit Terms; Industry Terms
Depositor comments: . Excitation = 399; Emission = 456
How to cite: mTagBFP2-TOMM20-N-10 was a gift from Michael Davidson (Addgene plasmid # 55328 ; http://n2t.net/addgene:55328 ; RRID:Addgene_55328)
