[The description below was written by a language model from this plasmid's Addgene catalogue record and pLannotate feature annotations shown in this document.]
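Description:
mTagBFP2-TOMM20-N-10 is a mammalian expression plasmid built on the mTagBFP2-N1 backbone, an N1-style fluorescent protein fusion vector. It produces human TOMM20 fused at its C terminus to the monomeric blue fluorescent protein mTagBFP2. The sequenced record is 5,115 nt. The plasmid replicates in E. coli from a high-copy ColE1/pUC-type origin and also carries an f1 bacteriophage origin. A single Tn5 aminoglycoside phosphotransferase gene (NeoR/KanR) provides both selections. A bacterial (bla-type) promoter drives it for kanamycin resistance in bacteria. The SV40 enhancer/early promoter drives it for G418 selection in mammalian cells, and the HSV TK polyadenylation signal terminates the transcript. The short ble, bGH poly(A) and SV40 large T antigen fragments in the feature table are most likely annotation-software matches to backbone sequence rather than functional elements.

In the expression cassette, the human CMV immediate early enhancer and promoter drive the TOMM20 coding sequence. A short linker joins it in frame to mTagBFP2, and the SV40 polyadenylation signal follows. TOMM20 is a receptor component of the translocase of the outer mitochondrial membrane, so the fusion places the blue fluorophore on the outer mitochondrial membrane. With recorded excitation and emission maxima of 399 and 456 nm, the construct serves as a blue marker for imaging mitochondria in transfected mammalian cells. The annotation describes mTagBFP2 as a rapidly maturing monomer with low acid sensitivity. The cloning method is not recorded.
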