Features (pLannotate 1.2.2; 14 found; start..end, strand, type, name):
     73..867     +  CDS            NeoR/KanR: aminoglycoside phosphotransferase from Tn5; aph(3')-II (or nptII); confers resistance to neomycin, kanamycin, and G418 (Geneticin®)
    888..1040    +  CDS            ble (fragment): BLE_KLEPN - Experimental evidence at protein level: Swiss-Prot protein existence level 1. Binding protein with a strong affinity to the bleomycin family of antibiotics. Binds to CL990; an antimitotic-antibiotic compound. From Klebsiella pneumoniae.
   1099..1146    +  polyA_signal   HSV TK poly(A) signal: herpes simplex virus thymidine kinase polyadenylation signal (Cole and Stacy, 1985)
   1237..1253    -  polyA_signal   bGH poly(A) signal (fragment): bovine growth hormone polyadenylation signal
   1475..2063    +  rep_origin     ori: high-copy-number ColE1/pMB1/pBR322/pUC origin of replication
   2238..2541    +  enhancer       CMV enhancer: human cytomegalovirus immediate early enhancer
   2542..2745    +  promoter       CMV promoter: human cytomegalovirus (CMV) immediate early promoter
   2780..3214    +  CDS            TOMM20: TOM20_HUMAN - Also known as KIAA0016. Experimental evidence at protein level: Swiss-Prot protein existence level 1. Central component of the receptor complex responsible for the recognition and translocation of cytosolically synthesized mitochondrial preproteins. Together with TOM22 functions as the transit peptide receptor at the surface of the mitochondrion outer membrane and facilitates the movement of preproteins into the TOM40 translocation pore (By similarity). Required for the translocation across the mitochondrial outer membrane of cytochrome P450 monooxygenases. From Homo sapiens (Hum
   3245..3955    +  CDS            mTagBFP2: mTagBFP2 is a basic (constitutively fluorescent) blue fluorescent protein published in 2011, derived from Entacmaea quadricolor. It is reported to be a very rapidly-maturing monomer with very low acid sensitivity.
   3974..4057    +  CDS            large T antigen (fragment): large T antigen from SV40 (simian virus 40)
   4080..4201    +  polyA_signal   SV40 poly(A) signal: SV40 polyadenylation signal
   4235..4663    -  rep_origin     f1 ori (sequence partly withheld): f1 bacteriophage origin of replication; arrow indicates direction of (+) strand synthesis
   4690..4794    +  promoter       AmpR promoter: bla
   4796..38      +  promoter       SV40 promoter (across the origin): SV40 enhancer and early promoter
>Addgene plasmid #55328 | mTagBFP2-TOMM20-N-10 | addgene full sequence | sequence record 254783 | Addgene NGS Result
AGTGAGGAGGCTTTTTTGGAGGCCTAGGCTTTTGCAAAGATCGATCAAGAGACAGGATGAGGATCGTTTC
GCATGATTGAACAAGATGGATTGCACGCAGGTTCTCCGGCCGCTTGGGTGGAGAGGCTATTCGGCTATGA
CTGGGCACAACAGACAATCGGCTGCTCTGATGCCGCCGTGTTCCGGCTGTCAGCGCAGGGGCGCCCGGTT
CTTTTTGTCAAGACCGACCTGTCCGGTGCCCTGAATGAACTGCAAGACGAGGCAGCGCGGCTATCGTGGC
TGGCCACGACGGGCGTTCCTTGCGCAGCTGTGCTCGACGTTGTCACTGAAGCGGGAAGGGACTGGCTGCT
ATTGGGCGAAGTGCCGGGGCAGGATCTCCTGTCATCTCACCTTGCTCCTGCCGAGAAAGTATCCATCATG
GCTGATGCAATGCGGCGGCTGCATACGCTTGATCCGGCTACCTGCCCATTCGACCACCAAGCGAAACATC
GCATCGAGCGAGCACGTACTCGGATGGAAGCCGGTCTTGTCGATCAGGATGATCTGGACGAAGAGCATCA
GGGGCTCGCGCCAGCCGAACTGTTCGCCAGGCTCAAGGCGAGCATGCCCGACGGCGAGGATCTCGTCGTG
ACCCATGGCGATGCCTGCTTGCCGAATATCATGGTGGAAAATGGCCGCTTTTCTGGATTCATCGACTGTG
GCCGGCTGGGTGTGGCGGACCGCTATCAGGACATAGCGTTGGCTACCCGTGATATTGCTGAAGAGCTTGG
CGGCGAATGGGCTGACCGCTTCCTCGTGCTTTACGGTATCGCCGCTCCCGATTCGCAGCGCATCGCCTTC
TATCGCCTTCTTGACGAGTTCTTCTGAGCGGGACTCTGGGGTTCGAAATGACCGACCAAGCGACGCCCAA
CCTGCCATCACGAGATTTCGATTCCACCGCCGCCTTCTATGAAAGGTTGGGCTTCGGAATCGTTTTCCGG
GACGCCGGCTGGATGATCCTCCAGCGCGGGGATCTCATGCTGGAGTTCTTCGCCCACCCTAGGGGGAGGC
TAACTGAAACACGGAAGGAGACAATACCGGAAGGAACCCGCGCTATGACGGCAATAAAAAGACAGAATAA
AACGCACGGTGTTGGGTCGTTTGTTCATAAACGCGGGGTTCGGTCCCAGGGCTGGCACTCTGTCGATACC
CCACCGAGACCCCATTGGGGCCAATACGCCCGCGTTTCTTCCTTTTCCCCACCCCACCCCCCAAGTTCGG
GTGAAGGCCCAGGGCTCGCAGCCAACGTCGGGGCGGCAGGCCCTGCCATAGCCTCAGGTTACTCATATAT
ACTTTAGATTGATTTAAAACTTCATTTTTAATTTAAAAGGATCTAGGTGAAGATCCTTTTTGATAATCTC
ATGACCAAAATCCCTTAACGTGAGTTTTCGTTCCACTGAGCGTCAGACCCCGTAGAAAAGATCAAAGGAT
CTTCTTGAGATCCTTTTTTTCTGCGCGTAATCTGCTGCTTGCAAACAAAAAAACCACCGCTACCAGCGGT
GGTTTGTTTGCCGGATCAAGAGCTACCAACTCTTTTTCCGAAGGTAACTGGCTTCAGCAGAGCGCAGATA
CCAAATACTGTTCTTCTAGTGTAGCCGTAGTTAGGCCACCACTTCAAGAACTCTGTAGCACCGCCTACAT
ACCTCGCTCTGCTAATCCTGTTACCAGTGGCTGCTGCCAGTGGCGATAAGTCGTGTCTTACCGGGTTGGA
CTCAAGACGATAGTTACCGGATAAGGCGCAGCGGTCGGGCTGAACGGGGGGTTCGTGCACACAGCCCAGC
TTGGAGCGAACGACCTACACCGAACTGAGATACCTACAGCGTGAGCTATGAGAAAGCGCCACGCTTCCCG
AAGGGAGAAAGGCGGACAGGTATCCGGTAAGCGGCAGGGTCGGAACAGGAGAGCGCACGAGGGAGCTTCC
AGGGGGAAACGCCTGGTATCTTTATAGTCCTGTCGGGTTTCGCCACCTCTGACTTGAGCGTCGATTTTTG
TGATGCTCGTCAGGGGGGCGGAGCCTATGGAAAAACGCCAGCAACGCGGCCTTTTTACGGTTCCTGGCCT
TTTGCTGGCCTTTTGCTCACATGTTCTTTCCTGCGTTATCCCCTGATTCTGTGGATAACCGTATTACCGC
CATGCATTAGTTATTAATAGTAATCAATTACGGGGTCATTAGTTCATAGCCCATATATGGAGTTCCGCGT
TACATAACTTACGGTAAATGGCCCGCCTGGCTGACCGCCCAACGACCCCCGCCCATTGACGTCAATAATG
ACGTATGTTCCCATAGTAACGCCAATAGGGACTTTCCATTGACGTCAATGGGTGGAGTATTTACGGTAAA
CTGCCCACTTGGCAGTACATCAAGTGTATCATATGCCAAGTACGCCCCCTATTGACGTCAATGACGGTAA
ATGGCCCGCCTGGCATTATGCCCAGTACATGACCTTATGGGACTTTCCTACTTGGCAGTACATCTACGTA
TTAGTCATCGCTATTACCATGGTGATGCGGTTTTGGCAGTACATCAATGGGCGTGGATAGCGGTTTGACT
CACGGGGATTTCCAAGTCTCCACCCCATTGACGTCAATGGGAGTTTGTTTTGGCACCAAAATCAACGGGA
CTTTCCAAAATGTCGTAACAACTCCGCCCCATTGACGCAAATGGGCGGTAGGCGTGTACGGTGGGAGGTC
TATATAAGCAGAGCTGGTTTAGTGAACCGTCAGATCCGCTAGCGCCACCATGGTGGGTCGGAACAGCGCC
ATCGCCGCCGGTGTATGCGGGGCCCTTTTCATTGGGTACTGCATCTACTTCGACCGCAAAAGACGAAGTG
ACCCCAACTTCAAGAACAGGCTTCGAGAACGAAGAAAGAAACAGAAGCTTGCCAAGGAGAGAGCTGGGCT
TTCCAAGTTACCTGACCTTAAAGATGCTGAAGCTGTTCAGAAGTTCTTCCTTGAAGAAATACAGCTTGGT
GAAGAGTTACTAGCTCAAGGTGAATATGAGAAGGGCGTAGACCATCTGACAAATGCAATTGCTGTGTGTG
GACAGCCACAGCAGTTACTGCAGGTCTTACAGCAAACTCTTCCACCACCAGTGTTCCAGATGCTTCTGAC
TAAGCTCCCAACAATTAGTCAGAGAATTGTAAGTGCTCAGAGCTTGGCTGAAGATGATGTGGAAGGCGGT
AGCGGGGATCCACCGGTCGCCACCATGGTGTCTAAGGGCGAAGAGCTGATTAAGGAGAACATGCACATGA
AGCTGTACATGGAGGGCACCGTGGACAACCATCACTTCAAGTGCACATCCGAGGGCGAAGGCAAGCCCTA
CGAGGGCACCCAGACCATGAGAATCAAGGTGGTCGAGGGCGGCCCTCTCCCCTTCGCCTTCGACATCCTG
GCTACTAGCTTCCTCTACGGCAGCAAGACCTTCATCAACCACACCCAGGGCATCCCCGACTTCTTCAAGC
AGTCCTTCCCTGAGGGCTTCACATGGGAGAGAGTCACCACATACGAAGACGGGGGCGTGCTGACCGCTAC
CCAGGACACCAGCCTCCAGGACGGCTGCCTCATCTACAACGTCAAGATCAGAGGGGTGAACTTCACATCC
AACGGCCCTGTGATGCAGAAGAAAACACTCGGCTGGGAGGCCTTCACCGAGACGCTGTACCCCGCTGACG
GCGGCCTGGAAGGCAGAAACGACATGGCCCTGAAGCTCGTGGGCGGGAGCCATCTGATCGCAAACGCCAA
GACCACATATAGATCCAAGAAACCCGCTAAGAACCTCAAGATGCCTGGCGTCTACTATGTGGACTACAGA
CTGGAAAGAATCAAGGAGGCCAACAACGAGACCTACGTCGAGCAGCACGAGGTGGCAGTGGCCAGATACT
GCGACCTCCCTAGCAAACTGGGGCACAAGCTTAATTAAGCGGCCGCGACTCTAGATCATAATCAGCCATA
CCACATTTGTAGAGGTTTTACTTGCTTTAAAAAACCTCCCACACCTCCCCCTGAACCTGAAACATAAAAT
GAATGCAATTGTTGTTGTTAACTTGTTTATTGCAGCTTATAATGGTTACAAATAAAGCAATAGCATCACA
AATTTCACAAATAAAGCATTTTTTTCACTGCATTCTAGTTGTGGTTTGTCCAAACTCATCAATGTATCTT
AAGGCGTAAATTGTAAGCGTTAATATTTTGTTAAAATTCGCGTTAAATTTTTGTTAAATCAGCTCATTTT
TTAACCAATAGGCCGAAATCGGCAAAATCCCTTATAAATCAAAAGAATAGACCGAGATAGGGT
[37 nt withheld, positions 4334-4370]
AAAGAACGTGGACTCCAACGTCAAAGG
[49 nt withheld, positions 4398-4446]
T
[91 nt withheld, positions 4448-4538]
G
[124 nt withheld, positions 4540-4663]
CAGGTGGCACTTTTCGGGGAAATGTGCGCGGAACCCCTATTTGTTTATTTTTCTAAATACATTCAAATAT
GTATCCGCTCATGAGACAATAACCCTGATAAATGCTTCAATAATATTGAAAAAGGAAGAGTCCTGAGGCG
GAAAGAACCAGCTGTGGAATGTGTGTCAGTTAGGGTGTGGAAAGTCCCCAGGCTCCCCAGCAGGCAGAAG
TATGCAAAGCATGCATCTCAATTAGTCAGCAACCAGGTGTGGAAAGTCCCCAGGCTCCCCAGCAGGCAGA
AGTATGCAAAGCATGCATCTCAATTAGTCAGCAACCATAGTCCCGCCCCTAACTCCGCCCATCCCGCCCC
TAACTCCGCCCAGTTCCGCCCATTCTCCGCCCCATGGCTGACTAATTTTTTTTATTTATGCAGAGGCCGA
GGCCGCCTCGGCCTCTGAGCTATTCCAGAAGT
