>Addgene plasmid #55328 | mTagBFP2-TOMM20-N-10 | depositor partial sequence | sequence record 85733 | insert sequence
ACGTCAGATCCGCTAGCGCCACCATGGTGGGTCGGAACAGCGCCATCGCCGCCGGTGTATGCGGGGCCCT
TTTCATTGGGTACTGCATCTACTTCGACCGCAAAAGACGAAGTGACCCCAACTTCAAGAACAGGCTTCGA
GAACGAAGAAAGAAACAGAAGCTTGCCAAGGAGAGAGCTGGGCTTTCCAAGTTACCTGACCTTAAAGATG
CTGAAGCTGTTCAGAAGTTCTTCCTTGAAGAAATACAGCTTGGTGAAGAGTTACTAGCTCAAGGTGAATA
TGAGAAGGGCGTAGACCATCTGACAAATGCAATTGCTGTGTGTGGACAGCCACAGCAGTTACTGCAGGTC
TTACAGCAAACTCTTCCACCACCAGTGTTCCAGATGCTTCTGACTAAGCTCCCAACAATTAGTCAGAGAA
TTGTAAGTGCTCAGAGCTTGGCTGAAGATGATGTGGAAGGCGGTAGCGGGGATCCACCGGTCGCCACCAT
GGTGTCTAAGGGCGAAGAGCTGATTAAGGAGAACATGCACATGAAGCTGTACATGGAGGGCACCGTGGAC
AACCATCACTTCAAGTGCACATCCGAGGGCGAAGGCAAGCCCTACGAGGGCACCCAGACCATGAGAATCA
AGGTGGTCGAGGGCGGCCCTCTCCCCTTCGCCTTCGACATCCTGGCTACTAGCTTCCTCTACGGCAGCAA
GACCTTCATCAACCACACCCAGGGCATCCCCGACTTCTTCAAGCAGTCCTTCCCTGAGGGCTTCACATGG
GAGAGAGTCACCACATACGAAGACGGGGGCGTGCTGACCGCTACCCAGGACACCAGCCTCCAGGACGGCT
GCCTCATCTACAACGTCAAGATCAGAGGGGTGAACTTCACATCCAACGGCCCTGTGATGCAGAAGAAAAC
ACTCGGCTGGGAGGCCTTCACCGAGACGCTGTACCCCGCTGACGGCGGCCTGGAAGGCAGAAACGACATG
GCCCTGAAGCTCGTGGGCGGGAGCCATCTGATCGCAAACGCCAAGACCACATATAGATCCAAGAAACCCG
CTAAGAACCTCAAGATGCCTGGCGTCTACTATGTGGACTACAGACTGGAAAGAATCAAGGAGGCCAACAA
CGAGACCTACGTCGAGCAGCACGAGGTGGCAGTGGCCAGATACTGCGACCTCCCTAGCAAACTGGGGCAC
AAGCTTAATTAAGCGGCCGCGACTCTAGATCATAATCAGCCATACCACATT
