>Addgene plasmid #55328 | mTagBFP2-TOMM20-N-10 | addgene partial sequence | sequence record 116608 | hSMAD1-F2 5'-TGAGTTTGGACAAACCACAAC-3'
TTGTGATGCTATTGCTTTATTTGTAACCATTATAAGCTGCAATAAACAAGTTAACAACAACAATTGCATT
CATTTTATGTTTCAGGTTCAGGGGGAGGTGTGGGAGGTTTTTTAAAGCAAGTAAAACCTCTACAAATGTG
GTATGGCTGATTATGATCTAGAGTCGCGGCCGCTTAATTAAGCTTGTGCCCCAGTTTGCTAGGGAGGTCG
CAGTATCTGGCCACTGCCACCTCGTGCTGCTCGACGTAGGTCTCGTTGTTGGCCTCCTTGATTCTTTCCA
GTCTGTAGTCCACATAGTAGACGCCAGGCATCTTGAGGTTCTTAGCGGGTTTCTTGGATCTATATGTGGT
CTTGGCGTTTGCGATCAGATGGCTCCCGCCCACGAGCTTCAGGGCCATGTCGTTTCTGCCTTCCAGGCCG
CCGTCAGCGGGGTACAGCGTCTCGGTGAAGGCCTCCCAGCCGAGTGTTTTCTTCTGCATCACAGGGCCGT
TGGATGTGAAGTTCACCCCTCTGATCTTGACGTTGTAGATGAGGCAGCCGTCCTGGAGGCTGGTGTCCTG
GGTAGCGGTCAGCACGCCCCCGTCTTCGTATGTGGTGACTCTCTCCCATGTGAAGCCCTCAGGGAAGGAC
TGCTTGAAGAAGTCGGGGATGCCCTGGGTGTGGTTGATGAAGGTCTTGCTGCCGTAGAGGAAGCTAGTAG
CCAGGATGTCGAAGGCGAAGGGGAGAGGGCCGCCCTCGACCACCTTGATTCTCATGGTCTGGGTGCCCTC
GTAGGGCTTGCCTTCGCCCTCGGATGTGCACTTGAAGTGATGGTTGTCCACGGTGCCCTCCATGTACAGC
TTCATGTGCATGTTCTCCTTAATCAGCTCTTCGCCCTTAGACACCATGGTGGCGACCGGTGGATCCCCGC
TACCGCCTTCCACATCATCTTCAGCCAAGCTCTGAGCACTTACAATTCTCTGACTAATTGT
