>Addgene plasmid #55328 | mTagBFP2-TOMM20-N-10 | addgene partial sequence | sequence record 116609 | CMV-F 5'-CGCAAATGGGCGGTAGGCGTG-3'
AGCAGAGCTGGTTTAGTGAACCGTCAGATCCGCTAGCGCCACCATGGTGGGTCGGAACAGCGCCATCGCC
GCCGGTGTATGCGGGGCCCTTTTCATTGGGTACTGCATCTACTTCGACCGCAAAAGACGAAGTGACCCCA
ACTTCAAGAACAGGCTTCGAGAACGAAGAAAGAAACAGAAGCTTGCCAAGGAGAGAGCTGGGCTTTCCAA
GTTACCTGACCTTAAAGATGCTGAAGCTGTTCAGAAGTTCTTCCTTGAAGAAATACAGCTTGGTGAAGAG
TTACTAGCTCAAGGTGAATATGAGAAGGGCGTAGACCATCTGACAAATGCAATTGCTGTGTGTGGACAGC
CACAGCAGTTACTGCAGGTCTTACAGCAAACTCTTCCACCACCAGTGTTCCAGATGCTTCTGACTAAGCT
CCCAACAATTAGTCAGAGAATTGTAAGTGCTCAGAGCTTGGCTGAAGATGATGTGGAAGGCGGTAGCGGG
GATCCACCGGTCGCCACCATGGTGTCTAAGGGCGAAGAGCTGATTAAGGAGAACATGCACATGAAGCTGT
ACATGGAGGGCACCGTGGACAACCATCACTTCAAGTGCACATCCGAGGGCGAAGGCAAGCCCTACGAGGG
CACCCAGACCATGAGAATCAAGGTGGTCGAGGGCGGCCCTCTCCCCTTCGCCTTCGACATCCTGGCTACT
AGCTTCCTCTACGGCAGCAAGACCTTCATCAACCACACCCAGGGCATCCCCGACTTCTTCAAGCAGTCCT
TCCCTGAGGGCTTCACATGGGAGAGAGTCACCACATACGAAGACGGGGGCGTGCTGACCGCTACCCAGGA
CACCAGCCTCCAGGACGGCTGCCTCATCTACAACGTCAAGATCAGAGGGGTGAACTTCACATCCAACGGC
CCTGTGATGCAGAAGAAAACACTCGGCTGGGAGGCCTTCACCGAGACGCTGTACCCCGCTGACGGCGGCC
TGGAAGGCAGAAACGACATGGCCCTGAAGCTCGTGG
